Addgene plasmid #187582: pcDNA5-FRT/TO-3*Flag-APEX2 C-term SRSF7
Purpose: Express FLAG epitope and APEX2-tagged SRSF7 fusion protein in mammalian cells
Depositing lab: Benjamin Blencowe. Depositing organization: University of Toronto. Publication: Systematic mapping of nuclear domain-associated transcripts reveals speckles and lamina as hubs of functionally distinct retained introns. Barutcu AR, Wu M, Braunschweig U, Dyakov BJA, Luo Z, Turner KM, Durbic T, Lin ZY, Weatheritt RJ, Maass PG, Gingras AC, Blencowe BJ. Mol Cell. 2022 Mar 3;82(5):1035-1052.e9. doi: 10.1016/j.molcel.2021.12.010. Epub 2022 Feb 18. PubMed 35182477.
Backbone
  Vector backbone: pCDNA5/FRT/TO
  Backbone manufacturer: Thermofisher
  Vector type: Mammalian Expression
Growth in bacteria
  Bacterial resistance: Ampicillin, 100 μg/mL
  Growth temperature: 37°C
  Growth strain: DH5alpha
  Copy number: High Copy
Gene/Insert
  Gene/Insert name: SRSF7
  Species: H. sapiens (human)
  Entrez Gene: SRSF7 (a.k.a. 9G8, AAG3, SFRS7)
  Promoter: CMV
  Tag / fusion protein: APEX2-FLAG (C terminal on insert)
  Cloning method: Gateway Cloning
  Sequencing primers: 5′ CMV; 3′ BGHR
Resource information
  A portion of this plasmid was derived from a plasmid made by: The cDNA Gateway entry clone for this plasmid was provided by Dr. Anne-Claude Gingras' laboratory at Lunenfeld-Tanenbaum Research Institute.
Terms and licenses: Academic/Nonprofit Terms; Industry Terms: Not Available to Industry
How to cite: pcDNA5-FRT/TO-3*Flag-APEX2 C-term SRSF7 was a gift from Benjamin Blencowe (Addgene plasmid # 187582 ; http://n2t.net/addgene:187582 ; RRID:Addgene_187582)
