[The description below was written by a language model from this plasmid's Addgene catalogue record and pLannotate feature annotations shown in this document.]
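Description:
pcDNA5-FRT/TO-3*Flag-APEX2 C-term SRSF7 is a mammalian expression plasmid built on the pcDNA5/FRT/TO backbone. It is maintained in E. coli through a high-copy ColE1/pUC-type origin and selected with ampicillin via the AmpR (β-lactamase) cassette. The payload is the human SRSF7 coding sequence, which encodes a serine/arginine-rich splicing factor also implicated in mRNA export. It was introduced by Gateway recombination and is flanked by attB1 and attB2 sites. Downstream of attB2 lie the engineered soybean ascorbate peroxidase APEX2 and then a 3xFLAG epitope, so the product is SRSF7 carrying a C-terminal APEX2-3xFLAG fusion. Transcription is driven by the CMV enhancer/promoter and terminated by the bGH polyadenylation signal.

Immediately after the CMV promoter the annotation software finds two short matches to tet operator-containing promoters. These correspond to the tandem tet operator sites that give the "TO" backbone its name, and they make expression repressible by Tet repressor and inducible with tetracycline or doxycycline in cells that supply the repressor. The backbone also carries an FRT site placed directly upstream of a hygromycin resistance coding sequence, with no complete promoter annotated in front of it. This is the usual Flp-In arrangement: FLP-mediated recombination into a genomic FRT site in a suitable host line places HygR behind a resident promoter, allowing selection of isogenic single-copy integrants.

The record gives the purpose as expressing FLAG- and APEX2-tagged SRSF7 in mammalian cells. APEX2 supports peroxidase-based proximity labelling, consistent with the associated study mapping transcripts at nuclear domains such as speckles and the lamina, and the FLAG tag allows detection or purification.
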