Features (pLannotate 1.2.2; 25 found; start..end, strand, type, name):
     28..80      -  misc_feature   bom (fragment): basis of mobility region from pBR322
    235..614     +  enhancer       CMV enhancer: human cytomegalovirus immediate early enhancer
    615..818     +  promoter       CMV promoter: human cytomegalovirus (CMV) immediate early promoter
    820..839     +  promoter       PLtetO-1 promoter (fragment): modified phage lambda PL promoter with tet operator sites (Lutz and Bujard, 1997)
    841..860     +  promoter       PLtetO-1 promoter (fragment): modified phage lambda PL promoter with tet operator sites (Lutz and Bujard, 1997)
    868..901     +  promoter       TRE3GV promoter (fragment): 3rd-generation Tet-responsive promoter that can be activated by binding of Tet-On® 3G, optimized for retroviral and lentiviral vectors
    988..1005    +  protein_bind   attB1 (fragment): mutant version of attB; core recombination site for the Gateway® BP reaction BP Clonase™
   1011..1724    +  CDS            SRSF7: SRSF7_HUMAN - Also known as SFRS7. Experimental evidence at protein level: Swiss-Prot protein existence level 1. Required for pre-mRNA splicing. Can also modulate alternative splicing in vitro. Represses the splicing of MAPT/Tau exon 10. May function as export adapter involved in mRNA nuclear export such as of histone H2A. Binds mRNA which is thought to be transferred to the NXF1- NXT1 heterodimer for export (TAP/NXF1 pathway); enhances NXF1-NXT1 RNA- binding activity. RNA-binding is semi-sequence specific. From Homo sapiens (Human).
   1727..1750    -  protein_bind   attB2: mutant version of attB; recombination site for the Gateway® BP reaction BP Clonase™
   1761..2507    +  CDS            APEX2: soybean ascorbate peroxidase, engineered to serve as a monomeric tag for electron microscopy and live-cell proteomics (Lam et al., 2015) more active than the original APEX due to the A134P mutation
   2508..2573    +  CDS            3xFLAG: three tandem FLAG® epitope tags, followed by an enterokinase cleavage site
   2620..2844    +  polyA_signal   bGH poly(A) signal: bovine growth hormone polyadenylation signal
   2848..2869    +  promoter       SV40 promoter (fragment): SV40 enhancer and early promoter
   2890..3123    +  rep_origin     f1 ori (fragment) (sequence partly withheld): f1 bacteriophage origin of replication; arrow indicates direction of (+) strand synthesis
   3128..3175    +  protein_bind   FRT: FLP-mediated recombination occurs in the 8-bp core sequence TCTAGAAA (Turan and Bode, 2011). FLP recombinase from the Saccharomyces cerevisiae 2μ plasmid
   3183..4205    +  CDS            HygR: hygromycin B phosphotransferase confers resistance to hygromycin
   4215..4340    +  CDS            ble (fragment): BLE_KLEPN - Experimental evidence at protein level: Swiss-Prot protein existence level 1. Binding protein with a strong affinity to the bleomycin family of antibiotics. Binds to CL990; an antimitotic-antibiotic compound. From Klebsiella pneumoniae.
   4335..4456    +  polyA_signal   SV40 poly(A) signal: SV40 polyadenylation signal
   4529..4545    -  protein_bind   lac operator: The lac repressor binds to the lac operator to inhibit transcription in E. coli. This inhibition can be relieved by adding lactose or isopropyl-β-D-thiogalactopyranoside (IPTG). lac repressor encoded by lacI
   4553..4583    -  promoter       lac promoter: promoter for the E. coli lac operon
   4598..4619    -  protein_bind   CAP binding site: CAP binding activates transcription in the presence of cAMP. E. coli catabolite activator protein
   4632..4724    -  CDS            lacI (fragment): lac repressor; lacI; The lac repressor binds to the lac operator to inhibit transcription in E. coli. This inhibition can be relieved by adding lactose or isopropyl-β-D-thiogalactopyranoside (IPTG).
   4907..5495    -  rep_origin     ori: high-copy-number ColE1/pMB1/pBR322/pUC origin of replication
   5666..6526    -  CDS            AmpR: β-lactamase; bla; confers resistance to ampicillin, carbenicillin, and related antibiotics
   6527..6631    -  promoter       AmpR promoter: bla
>Addgene plasmid #187582 | pcDNA5-FRT/TO-3*Flag-APEX2 C-term SRSF7 | addgene full sequence | sequence record 369149 | Addgene NGS Result
GACGGATCGGGAGATCTCCCGATCCCCTATGGTGCACTCTCAGTACAATCTGCTCTGATGCCGCATAGTT
AAGCCAGTATCTGCTCCCTGCTTGTGTGTTGGAGGTCGCTGAGTAGTGCGCGAGCAAAATTTAAGCTACA
ACAAGGCAAGGCTTGACCGACAATTGCATGAAGAATCTGCTTAGGGTTAGGCGTTTTGCGCTGCTTCGCG
ATGTACGGGCCAGATATACGCGTTGACATTGATTATTGACTAGTTATTAATAGTAATCAATTACGGGGTC
ATTAGTTCATAGCCCATATATGGAGTTCCGCGTTACATAACTTACGGTAAATGGCCCGCCTGGCTGACCG
CCCAACGACCCCCGCCCATTGACGTCAATAATGACGTATGTTCCCATAGTAACGCCAATAGGGACTTTCC
ATTGACGTCAATGGGTGGAGTATTTACGGTAAACTGCCCACTTGGCAGTACATCAAGTGTATCATATGCC
AAGTACGCCCCCTATTGACGTCAATGACGGTAAATGGCCCGCCTGGCATTATGCCCAGTACATGACCTTA
TGGGACTTTCCTACTTGGCAGTACATCTACGTATTAGTCATCGCTATTACCATGGTGATGCGGTTTTGGC
AGTACATCAATGGGCGTGGATAGCGGTTTGACTCACGGGGATTTCCAAGTCTCCACCCCATTGACGTCAA
TGGGAGTTTGTTTTGGCACCAAAATCAACGGGACTTTCCAAAATGTCGTAACAACTCCGCCCCATTGACG
CAAATGGGCGGTAGGCGTGTACGGTGGGAGGTCTATATAAGCAGAGCTCTCCCTATCAGTGATAGAGATC
TCCCTATCAGTGATAGAGATCGTCGACGAGCTCGTTTAGTGAACCGTCAGATCGCCTGGAGACGCCATCC
ACGCTGTTTTGACCTCCATAGAAGACACCGGGACCGATCCAGCCTCCGGACTCTAGCGTTTAAACTTAAG
CTTTAGACAAGTTTGTACAAAAAAGTTGGCATGTCGCGTTACGGGCGGTACGGAGGAGAAACCAAGGTGT
ATGTTGGTAACCTGGGAACTGGCGCTGGCAAAGGAGAGTTAGAAAGGGCTTTCAGTTATTATGGTCCTTT
AAGAACTGTATGGATTGCGAGAAATCCTCCAGGATTTGCCTTTGTGGAATTCGAAGATCCTAGAGATGCA
GAAGATGCAGTACGAGGACTGGATGGAAAGGTGATTTGTGGCTCCCGAGTGAGGGTTGAACTATCGACAG
GCATGCCTCGGAGATCACGTTTTGATAGACCACCTGCCCGACGTCCCTTTGATCCAAATGATAGATGCTA
TGAGTGTGGCGAAAAGGGACATTATGCTTATGATTGTCATCGTTACAGCCGGCGAAGAAGAAGCAGGTCA
CGGTCTAGATCACATTCTCGATCCAGAGGAAGGCGATACTCTCGCTCACGCAGCAGGAGCAGGGGACGAA
GGTCAAGGTCAGCATCTCCTCGACGATCAAGATCTATCTCTCTTCGTAGATCAAGATCAGCTTCACTCAG
AAGATCTAGGTCTGGTTCTATAAAAGGATCGAGGTATTTCCAATCCCCGTCGAGGTCAAGATCAAGATCC
AGGTCTATTTCACGACCAAGAAGCAGCCGATCAAAGTCCAGATCTCCATCTCCAAAAAGAAGTCGTTCCC
CATCAGGAAGTCCTCGCAGAAGTGCAAGTCCTGAAAGAATGGACTGCCCAACTTTCTTGTACAAAGTGGT
TGATTCTAGAGGAAAGTCTTACCCAACTGTGAGTGCTGATTACCAGGACGCCGTTGAGAAGGCGAAGAAG
AAGCTCAGAGGCTTCATCGCTGAGAAGAGATGCGCTCCTCTAATGCTCCGTTTGGCATTCCACTCTGCTG
GAACCTTTGACAAGGGCACGAAGACCGGTGGACCCTTCGGAACCATCAAGCACCCTGCCGAACTGGCTCA
CAGCGCTAACAACGGTCTTGACATCGCTGTTAGGCTTTTGGAGCCACTCAAGGCGGAGTTCCCTATTTTG
AGCTACGCCGATTTCTACCAGTTGGCTGGCGTTGTTGCCGTTGAGGTCACGGGTGGACCTAAGGTTCCAT
TCCACCCTGGAAGAGAGGACAAGCCTGAGCCACCACCAGAGGGTCGCTTGCCTGATCCCACTAAGGGTTC
TGACCATTTGAGAGATGTGTTTGGCAAAGCTATGGGGCTTACTGACCAAGATATCGTTGCTCTATCTGGG
GGTCACACTATTGGAGCTGCACACAAGGAGCGTTCTGGATTTGAGGGTCCCTGGACCTCTAATCCTCTTA
TTTTCGACAACTCATACTTCACGGAGTTGTTGAGTGGTGAGAAGGAAGGTCTCCTTCAGCTACCTTCTGA
CAAGGCTCTTTTGTCTGACCCTGTATTCCGCCCTCTCGTTGATAAATATGCAGCGGACGAAGATGCCTTC
TTTGCTGATTACGCTGAGGCTCACCAAAAGCTTTCCGAGCTTGGGTTTGCTGATGCCGACTACAAAGACC
ATGACGGTGATTATAAAGATCATGACATCGATTACAAGGATGACGATGACAAGTAACTCGAGTCTAGAGG
GCCCGTTTAAACCCGCTGATCAGCCTCGACTGTGCCTTCTAGTTGCCAGCCATCTGTTGTTTGCCCCTCC
CCCGTGCCTTCCTTGACCCTGGAAGGTGCCACTCCCACTGTCCTTTCCTAATAAAATGAGGAAATTGCAT
CGCATTGTCTGAGTAGGTGTCATTCTATTCTGGGGGGTGGGGTGGGGCAGGACAGCAAGGGGGAGGATTG
GGAAGACAATAGCAGGCATGCTGGGGATGCGGTGGGCTCTATGGCTTCTGAGGCGGAAAGAACCAGCTGG
GGCTCTAGGGGGTATCCCC
[124 nt withheld, positions 2890-3013]
C
[91 nt withheld, positions 3015-3105]
AGGGTGATGGTTCACGTACCTAGAAGTTCCTATTCCGAAGTTCCTATTCTCTAGAAAGTATAGGAACTTC
CTTGGCCAAAAAGCCTGAACTCACCGCGACGTCTGTCGAGAAGTTTCTGATCGAAAAGTTCGACAGCGTC
TCCGACCTGATGCAGCTCTCGGAGGGCGAAGAATCTCGTGCTTTCAGCTTCGATGTAGGAGGGCGTGGAT
ATGTCCTGCGGGTAAATAGCTGCGCCGATGGTTTCTACAAAGATCGTTATGTTTATCGGCACTTTGCATC
GGCCGCGCTCCCGATTCCGGAAGTGCTTGACATTGGGGAGTTCAGCGAGAGCCTGACCTATTGCATCTCC
CGCCGTGCACAGGGTGTCACGTTGCAAGACCTGCCTGAAACCGAACTGCCCGCTGTTCTGCAGCCGGTCG
CGGAGGCCATGGATGCGATCGCTGCGGCCGATCTTAGCCAGACGAGCGGGTTCGGCCCATTCGGACCGCA
AGGAATCGGTCAATACACTACATGGCGTGATTTCATATGCGCGATTGCTGATCCCCATGTGTATCACTGG
CAAACTGTGATGGACGACACCGTCAGTGCGTCCGTCGCGCAGGCTCTCGATGAGCTGATGCTTTGGGCCG
AGGACTGCCCCGAAGTCCGGCACCTCGTGCACGCGGATTTCGGCTCCAACAATGTCCTGACGGACAATGG
CCGCATAACAGCGGTCATTGACTGGAGCGAGGCGATGTTCGGGGATTCCCAATACGAGGTCGCCAACATC
TTCTTCTGGAGGCCGTGGTTGGCTTGTATGGAGCAGCAGACGCGCTACTTCGAGCGGAGGCATCCGGAGC
TTGCAGGATCGCCGCGGCTCCGGGCGTATATGCTCCGCATTGGTCTTGACCAACTCTATCAGAGCTTGGT
TGACGGCAATTTCGATGATGCAGCTTGGGCGCAGGGTCGATGCGACGCAATCGTCCGATCCGGAGCCGGG
ACTGTCGGGCGTACACAAATCGCCCGCAGAAGCGCGGCCGTCTGGACCGATGGCTGTGTAGAAGTACTCG
CCGATAGTGGAAACCGACGCCCCAGCACTCGTCCGAGGGCAAAGGAATAGCACGTACTACGAGATTTCGA
TTCCACCGCCGCCTTCTATGAAAGGTTGGGCTTCGGAATCGTTTTCCGGGACGCCGGCTGGATGATCCTC
CAGCGCGGGGATCTCATGCTGGAGTTCTTCGCCCACCCCAACTTGTTTATTGCAGCTTATAATGGTTACA
AATAAAGCAATAGCATCACAAATTTCACAAATAAAGCATTTTTTTCACTGCATTCTAGTTGTGGTTTGTC
CAAACTCATCAATGTATCTTATCATGTCTGTATACCGTCGACCTCTAGCTAGAGCTTGGCGTAATCATGG
TCATAGCTGTTTCCTGTGTGAAATTGTTATCCGCTCACAATTCCACACAACATACGAGCCGGAAGCATAA
AGTGTAAAGCCTGGGGTGCCTAATGAGTGAGCTAACTCACATTAATTGCGTTGCGCTCACTGCCCGCTTT
CCAGTCGGGAAACCTGTCGTGCCAGCTGCATTAATGAATCGGCCAACGCGCGGGGAGAGGCGGTTTGCGT
ATTGGGCGCTCTTCCGCTTCCTCGCTCACTGACTCGCTGCGCTCGGTCGTTCGGCTGCGGCGAGCGGTAT
CAGCTCACTCAAAGGCGGTAATACGGTTATCCACAGAATCAGGGGATAACGCAGGAAAGAACATGTGAGC
AAAAGGCCAGCAAAAGGCCAGGAACCGTAAAAAGGCCGCGTTGCTGGCGTTTTTCCATAGGCTCCGCCCC
CCTGACGAGCATCACAAAAATCGACGCTCAAGTCAGAGGTGGCGAAACCCGACAGGACTATAAAGATACC
AGGCGTTTCCCCCTGGAAGCTCCCTCGTGCGCTCTCCTGTTCCGACCCTGCCGCTTACCGGATACCTGTC
CGCCTTTCTCCCTTCGGGAAGCGTGGCGCTTTCTCATAGCTCACGCTGTAGGTATCTCAGTTCGGTGTAG
GTCGTTCGCTCCAAGCTGGGCTGTGTGCACGAACCCCCCGTTCAGCCCGACCGCTGCGCCTTATCCGGTA
ACTATCGTCTTGAGTCCAACCCGGTAAGACACGACTTATCGCCACTGGCAGCAGCCACTGGTAACAGGAT
TAGCAGAGCGAGGTATGTAGGCGGTGCTACAGAGTTCTTGAAGTGGTGGCCTAACTACGGCTACACTAGA
AGAACAGTATTTGGTATCTGCGCTCTGCTGAAGCCAGTTACCTTCGGAAAAAGAGTTGGTAGCTCTTGAT
CCGGCAAACAAACCACCGCTGGTAGCGGTGGTTTTTTTGTTTGCAAGCAGCAGATTACGCGCAGAAAAAA
AGGATCTCAAGAAGATCCTTTGATCTTTTCTACGGGGTCTGACGCTCAGTGGAACGAAAACTCACGTTAA
GGGATTTTGGTCATGAGATTATCAAAAAGGATCTTCACCTAGATCCTTTTAAATTAAAAATGAAGTTTTA
AATCAATCTAAAGTATATATGAGTAAACTTGGTCTGACAGTTACCAATGCTTAATCAGTGAGGCACCTAT
CTCAGCGATCTGTCTATTTCGTTCATCCATAGTTGCCTGACTCCCCGTCGTGTAGATAACTACGATACGG
GAGGGCTTACCATCTGGCCCCAGTGCTGCAATGATACCGCGAGACCCACGCTCACCGGCTCCAGATTTAT
CAGCAATAAACCAGCCAGCCGGAAGGGCCGAGCGCAGAAGTGGTCCTGCAACTTTATCCGCCTCCATCCA
GTCTATTAATTGTTGCCGGGAAGCTAGAGTAAGTAGTTCGCCAGTTAATAGTTTGCGCAACGTTGTTGCC
ATTGCTACAGGCATCGTGGTGTCACGCTCGTCGTTTGGTATGGCTTCATTCAGCTCCGGTTCCCAACGAT
CAAGGCGAGTTACATGATCCCCCATGTTGTGCAAAAAAGCGGTTAGCTCCTTCGGTCCTCCGATCGTTGT
CAGAAGTAAGTTGGCCGCAGTGTTATCACTCATGGTTATGGCAGCACTGCATAATTCTCTTACTGTCATG
CCATCCGTAAGATGCTTTTCTGTGACTGGTGAGTACTCAACCAAGTCATTCTGAGAATAGTGTATGCGGC
GACCGAGTTGCTCTTGCCCGGCGTCAATACGGGATAATACCGCGCCACATAGCAGAACTTTAAAAGTGCT
CATCATTGGAAAACGTTCTTCGGGGCGAAAACTCTCAAGGATCTTACCGCTGTTGAGATCCAGTTCGATG
TAACCCACTCGTGCACCCAACTGATCTTCAGCATCTTTTACTTTCACCAGCGTTTCTGGGTGAGCAAAAA
CAGGAAGGCAAAATGCCGCAAAAAAGGGAATAAGGGCGACACGGAAATGTTGAATACTCATACTCTTCCT
TTTTCAATATTATTGAAGCATTTATCAGGGTTATTGTCTCATGAGCGGATACATATTTGAATGTATTTAG
AAAAATAAACAAATAGGGGTTCCGCGCACATTTCCCCGAAAAGTGCCACCTGACGTC
